LOCUS       Exported 10408 bp ds-DNA circular SYN 12-MAY-2021
DEFINITION  synthetic circular DNA
ACCESSION   .
VERSION     .
KEYWORDS    p6622 MSCV-P C HA GLTSCR
SOURCE      synthetic DNA construct
  ORGANISM  synthetic DNA construct
REFERENCE   1 (bases 1 to 10408)
  AUTHORS   White EA, Sowa ME, Tan MJ, Jeudy S, Hayes SD, Santha S, Munger K,
            Harper JW, Howley PM
  TITLE     Systematic identification of interactions between host cell proteins
            and E7 oncoproteins from diverse human papillomaviruses.
  JOURNAL   Proc Natl Acad Sci U S A. 2012 Jan 9.
  PUBMED    22232672
REFERENCE   2 (bases 1 to 10408)
  AUTHORS   .
  TITLE     Direct Submission
  JOURNAL   Exported May 12, 2021 from SnapGene Server 1.1.58
            http://www.snapgene.com
FEATURES             Location/Qualifiers
     source          1..10408
                     /organism="synthetic DNA construct"
                     /mol_type="other DNA"
     LTR             1..517
                     /label=5' LTR
                     /note="5' long terminal repeat from murine embryonic stem
                     cell virus"
     misc_feature    581..922
                     /label=MESV Psi
                     /note="packaging signal of murine embryonic stem cell
                     virus"
     CDS             989..1405
                     /label=gag (truncated)
                     /note="truncated Moloney murine leukemia virus (MMLV) gag
                     gene lacking the start codon"
     primer_bind     1335..1357
                     /label=pLXSN 5'
                     /note="Murine stem cell virus, forward primer. Also called
                     MSCV"
     primer_bind     1373..1389
                     /label=pBABE 5'
                     /note="Psi packaging signal, forward primer for pBABE
                     vectors"
     primer_bind     1417..1436
                     /label=T7
                     /note="T7 promoter, forward primer"
     promoter        1417..1435
                     /label=T7 promoter
                     /note="promoter for bacteriophage T7 RNA polymerase"
     protein_bind    1465..1489
                     /gene="mutant version of attB"
                     /label=attB1
                     /bound_moiety="BP Clonase(TM)"
                     /note="recombination site for the Gateway(R) BP reaction"
     protein_bind    complement(5474..5498)
                     /gene="mutant version of attB"
                     /label=attB2
                     /bound_moiety="BP Clonase(TM)"
                     /note="recombination site for the Gateway(R) BP reaction"
     CDS             5545..5571
                     /codon_start=1
                     /product="HA (human influenza hemagglutinin) epitope tag"
                     /label=HA
                     /translation="YPYDVPDYA"
     promoter        5584..6083
                     /label=PGK promoter
                     /note="mouse phosphoglycerate kinase 1 promoter"
     primer_bind     complement(5619..5642)
                     /label=MSCV-rev
                     /note="Murine stem cell virus, reverse primer"
     primer_bind     6016..6035
                     /label=mPGK-F
                     /note="Mouse PGK promoter, forward primer"
     CDS             6104..6703
                     /codon_start=1
                     /gene="pac from Streptomyces alboniger"
                     /product="puromycin N-acetyltransferase"
                     /label=PuroR
                     /note="confers resistance to puromycin"
                     /translation="MTEYKPTVRLATRDDVPRAVRTLAAAFADYPATRHTVDPDRHIER
                     VTELQELFLTRVGLDIGKVWVADDGAAVAVWTTPESVEAGAVFAEIGPRMAELSGSRLA
                     AQQQMEGLLAPHRPKEPAWFLATVGVSPDHQGKGLGSAVVLPGVEAAERAGVPAFLETS
                     APRNLPFYERLGFTVTADVEVPEGPRTWCMTRKPGA"
     primer_bind     complement(6104..6123)
                     /label=Puro-R
                     /note="Puromycin resistance gene, reverse primer. Also
                     called puro-variant-R"
     primer_bind     6600..6620
                     /label=Puro-F
                     /note="Puromycin resistance gene, forward primer"
     LTR             6803..7317
                     /label=3' LTR
                     /note="3' long terminal repeat from murine embryonic stem
                     cell virus"
     protein_bind    7479..7495
                     /label=lac operator
                     /bound_moiety="lac repressor encoded by lacI"
                     /note="The lac repressor binds to the lac operator to
                     inhibit transcription in E. coli. This inhibition can be
                     relieved by adding lactose or
                     isopropyl-beta-D-thiogalactopyranoside (IPTG)."
     promoter        complement(7503..7533)
                     /label=lac promoter
                     /note="promoter for the E. coli lac operon"
     protein_bind    7548..7569
                     /label=CAP binding site
                     /bound_moiety="E. coli catabolite activator protein"
                     /note="CAP binding activates transcription in the presence
                     of cAMP."
     primer_bind     complement(7686..7703)
                     /label=L4440
                     /note="L4440 vector, forward primer"
     rep_origin      complement(7857..8445)
                     /direction=LEFT
                     /label=ori
                     /note="high-copy-number ColE1/pMB1/pBR322/pUC origin of
                     replication"
     primer_bind     complement(7937..7956)
                     /label=pBR322ori-F
                     /note="pBR322 origin, forward primer"
     CDS             complement(8616..9476)
                     /codon_start=1
                     /gene="bla"
                     /product="beta-lactamase"
                     /label=AmpR
                     /note="confers resistance to ampicillin, carbenicillin, and
                     related antibiotics"
                     /translation="MSIQHFRVALIPFFAAFCLPVFAHPETLVKVKDAEDQLGARVGYI
                     ELDLNSGKILESFRPEERFPMMSTFKVLLCGAVLSRIDAGQEQLGRRIHYSQNDLVEYS
                     PVTEKHLTDGMTVRELCSAAITMSDNTAANLLLTTIGGPKELTAFLHNMGDHVTRLDRW
                     EPELNEAIPNDERDTTMPVAMATTLRKLLTGELLTLASRQQLIDWMEADKVAGPLLRSA
                     LPAGWFIADKSGAGERGSRGIIAALGPDGKPSRIVVIYTTGSQATMDERNRQIAEIGAS
                     LIKHW"
     primer_bind     9239..9258
                     /label=Amp-R
                     /note="Ampicillin resistance gene, reverse primer"
     promoter        complement(9477..9581)
                     /gene="bla"
                     /label=AmpR promoter
     primer_bind     9649..9667
                     /label=pBRforEco
                     /note="pBR322 vectors, upsteam of EcoRI site, forward
                     primer"
     primer_bind     complement(9705..9727)
                     /label=pGEX 3'
                     /note="pGEX vectors, reverse primer"
     primer_bind     9827..9846
                     /label=pRS-marker
                     /note="pRS vectors, use to sequence yeast selectable
                     marker"
     primer_bind     10040..10062
                     /label=M13/pUC Forward
                     /note="In lacZ gene"
     primer_bind     10190..10209
                     /label=pBRrevBam
                     /note="pBR322 vectors, tet region, downstream of BamHI,
                     reverse primer"
ORIGIN
        1 aatgaaagac cccacctgta ggtttggcaa gctagcttaa gtaacgccat tttgcaaggc
       61 atggaaaata cataactgag aatagagaag ttcagatcaa ggttaggaac agagagacag
      121 cagaatatgg gccaaacagg atatctgtgg taagcagttc ctgccccggc tcagggccaa
      181 gaacagatgg tccccagatg cggtcccgcc ctcagcagtt tctagagaac catcagatgt
      241 ttccagggtg ccccaaggac ctgaaatgac cctgtgcctt atttgaacta accaatcagt
      301 tcgcttctcg cttctgttcg cgcgcttctg ctccccgagc tcaataaaag agcccacaac
      361 ccctcactcg gcgcgccagt cctccgatag actgcgtcgc ccgggtaccc gtattcccaa
      421 taaagcctct tgctgtttgc atccgaatcg tggactcgct gatccttggg agggtctcct
      481 cagattgatt gactgcccac ctcgggggtc tttcatttgg aggttccacc gagatttgga
      541 gacccctgcc cagggaccac cgaccccccc gccgggaggt aagctggcca gcggtcgttt
      601 cgtgtctgtc tctgtctttg tgcgtgtttg tgccggcatc taatgtttgc gcctgcgtct
      661 gtactagtta gctaactagc tctgtatctg gcggacccgt ggtggaactg acgagttctg
      721 aacacccggc cgcaaccctg ggagacgtcc cagggacttt gggggccgtt tttgtggccc
      781 gacctgagga agggagtcga tgtggaatcc gaccccgtca ggatatgtgg ttctggtagg
      841 agacgagaac ctaaaacagt tcccgcctcc gtctgaattt ttgctttcgg tttggaaccg
      901 aagccgcgcg tcttgtctgc tgcagcgctg cagcatcgtt ctgtgttgtc tctgtctgac
      961 tgtgtttctg tatttgtctg aaaattaggg ccagactgtt accactccct taagtttgac
     1021 cttaggtcac tggaaagatg tcgagcggat cgctcacaac cagtcggtag atgtcaagaa
     1081 gagacgttgg gttaccttct gctctgcaga atggccaacc tttaacgtcg gatggccgcg
     1141 agacggcacc tttaaccgag acctcatcac ccaggttaag atcaaggtct tttcacctgg
     1201 cccgcatgga cacccagacc aggtccccta catcgtgacc tgggaagcct tggcttttga
     1261 cccccctccc tgggtcaagc cctttgtaca ccctaagcct ccgcctcctc ttcctccatc
     1321 cgccccgtct ctcccccttg aacctcctcg ttcgaccccg cctcgatcct ccctttatcc
     1381 agccctcact ccttctctag gcgccggaat tagatctaat acgactcact atagggagac
     1441 ccaagctggc tagttaagct atcaacaagt ttgtacaaaa aagcagaagg gccgtcaagg
     1501 cccaccatgg cgctcaacac gcccacctcc cagctcctgg ccaagcaggt gcccgtcagc
     1561 ggctacctgg cctcggcggc tggcccctcg gagcccgtga cgctggcgtc ggccggtgtc
     1621 tcgccacagg gggctggcct ggtcatccag aagaacctct cggccgctgt ggccaccacg
     1681 ctcaatggga actctgtgtt cggaggcgcg ggggccgcct cggctcccac cgggacgccc
     1741 tcgggacagc cgctggcggt ggccccaggc ctcggctcgt cgccactggt cccggcgccc
     1801 aacgtgatcc tgcatcgcac acccacgccc atccagccca agcccgcggg ggtgctgccg
     1861 cccaagctct accagctgac gcccaagccg tttgcgcccg cgggcgccac gctcaccatc
     1921 cagggcgagc cgggggcgct cccgcagcag cccaaggccc cgcagaacct gacgttcatg
     1981 gcggcgggga aggcgggcca gaacgtggtg ctgtcgggct tccccgcgcc tgcgctgcaa
     2041 gcgaacgtct tcaagcagcc accggccacc accaccggag cggccccgcc gcagcccccc
     2101 ggggccctga gcaaacccat gagcgtccac ctcctgaacc aaggcagcag catcgtcatc
     2161 cccgcccagc acatgctgcc gggccagaac cagttcctac tgcctggcgc cccggcggtc
     2221 cagctcccgc agcagctctc agccctgccg gccaacgtgg gcgggcagat cctggcggcc
     2281 gctgcccccc acacaggtgg acagctcatc gcgaacccca tcctcacaaa ccagaacctg
     2341 gcgggcccac tgagcctggg ccccgtgttg gccccccact ccggggccca cagcgcgcac
     2401 atcctctccg ccgctcccat ccaggtgggc cagcctgcgc tcttccagat gcccgtgtcg
     2461 ctggcggcgg gcagcctgcc cacgcagagc cagccagcgc ccgccgggcc ggccgccacc
     2521 actgtcctcc agggggtcac cctgcccccc agcgccgtgg ccatgctcaa cacccccgac
     2581 ggcctggtgc agccggccac ccctgccgct gccaccgggg aggccgcgcc tgtcctcacg
     2641 gtgcagcctg ccccccaggc gccccccgcg gtcagcacac ccctgcccct gggcctccag
     2701 cagccgcagg cgcagcagcc cccgcaggcc cccaccccac aggccgccgc cccgcctcag
     2761 gccaccaccc cccagcccag ccctggcctg gcgtctagcc cggagaagat cgtcctgggg
     2821 cagccgccct ctgccacccc cacggccatc ctcactcagg actccctgca gatgttcctg
     2881 ccccaggaga ggagccagca gcccctctcc gcagagggcc cccacctctc cgtgcctgcc
     2941 tcggtcatag tcagcgcccc gcctcccgcc caagacccag ccccagccac ccccgtcgcc
     3001 aaaggagctg gcctcggccc tcaggccccc gacagccagg cttccccggc tccggccccc
     3061 cagatcccgg cagcggctcc gctgaagggc ccaggcccct cttcgtcccc gtcactacct
     3121 caccaggccc ctctggggga cagcccccac ctgccctccc cacaccccac ccggccccct
     3181 tcccgcccac cctcccggcc acagagtgtg tcccgccctc cctcagagcc acccttgcac
     3241 ccttgccccc caccccaggc ccccccaact ctgcctggca tctttgtcat ccaaaaccag
     3301 ctaggcgttc ccccgcctgc cagcaacccg gcccctactg ccccaggccc gccgcagccg
     3361 cctctccgcc cccagtccca gccgcctgag ggaccgctgc ccccagcccc ccacctccct
     3421 ccatcctcca cctcctctgc tgtggcctcc tcctctgaga cgtcctccag gttgccagcc
     3481 cctacgccat ccgacttcca gctccagttc ccacccagcc aggggcccca caagtccccc
     3541 actccccctc caaccctcca cctggtccct gagccggcag cacccccccc accgcctcct
     3601 cggaccttcc agatggtgac cacccccttc ccagcgctgc cccagccgaa ggctcttctc
     3661 gagagatttc accaggtgcc gtccggaatc atcctccaga acaaggctgg gggggcccct
     3721 gccgccccgc agacctccac cagcctgggg cccctcacca gccccgctgc gtctgtgctg
     3781 gtcagtgggc aggccccatc tgggaccccc actgccccca gccacgcccc cgccccggca
     3841 cccatggccg ccacaggcct ccctcctctg cttccagccg agaacaaggc ttttgccagc
     3901 aacctcccga ccctgaatgt ggccaaggcc gcttcctccg ggccagggaa gccctccggg
     3961 ctgcagtatg agagcaaact gagtggcctg aagaagcccc ccacgcttca gcccagcaag
     4021 gaagcctgtt tcctggagca tttgcacaaa caccagggct ccgtcctgca ccccgactac
     4081 aagacggcct tcccctcctt tgaggacgcc ctgcatcgcc tcctgcccta ccatgtctac
     4141 cagggcgccc tcccctcccc cagtgactac cacaaagtgg acgaggagtt tgagacggtc
     4201 tccacgcagc tgctgaaacg cacccaggcc atgctcaata aatatcggct cctgctcctg
     4261 gaggagtccc ggagggtgag cccctcagcg gagatggtaa tgatcgaccg aatgttcatt
     4321 caggaggaga agaccaccct tgccttggat aaacagctgg ccaaggagaa gccggacgag
     4381 tacgtgtctt cctcccgctc gctcggcctc cccatcgcag cctcttccga gggtcatcgg
     4441 cttcccggcc acggccccct gtcgtcttca gctcccgggg cctccaccca gccccctcca
     4501 cacctgccca ccaagcttgt gatccggcac ggcggggcag gcggctcccc ttcggtcacc
     4561 tgggcccggg cgtcctcctc cctgtcctcc tcttcctcct cctcctctgc cgcctcctcc
     4621 ttggacgccg acgaggacgg ccccatgccc tcccgcaacc gcccgcccat caagacctac
     4681 gaggcccgga gccgcatcgg gctcaagctc aagatcaagc aggaagccgg gctcagcaag
     4741 gtcgtgcaca acacggccct ggaccccgtg caccagcccc cgccaccccc cgctaccctc
     4801 aaggtggccg agcccccgcc acggccgcca ccaccaccgc cgcccacggg ccagatgaac
     4861 ggcacggtgg accacccgcc gcctgccgcc cccgagcgca agcccctggg caccgccccg
     4921 cactgcccgc gcctgccact gcgcaagacc taccgcgaga acgtgggggg ccctggcgcg
     4981 ccggagggga cgcccgcagg cagggcacgg ggaggcagcc cggcgccgct gcccgccaaa
     5041 gtggacgagg ccaccagcgg gctcatccgc gagctggcgg ccgtggagga cgagctgtac
     5101 cagcgtatgc tgaagggccc cccgccagag cccgcagcca gcgccgccca aggcaccggg
     5161 gaccccgact gggaggcgcc cgggctgccc cctgccaagc ggcgcaagtc cgagtcgccc
     5221 gacgtggacc aggccagctt ctccagcgac agcccgcagg atgacacgct caccgagcac
     5281 ctgcagagcg ccatcgacag catcctgaac ctgcagcagg cccccggccg gacgcccgcg
     5341 ccctcgtacc cccacgctgc ctcggccggc acccccgcat ccccgccgcc cctgcacagg
     5401 cccgaggcct acccaccctc cagtcacaac ggtggcctcg gcgccaggac gttgaccaga
     5461 tcaggcctca tgggcccagc tttcttgtac aaagtggttg atctagaggg cccgcggttc
     5521 gaactcgagt cggccgctgg aggatacccc tacgacgtgc ccgactacgc ctagaattct
     5581 accgggtagg ggaggcgctt ttcccaaggc agtctggagc atgcgcttta gcagccccgc
     5641 tgggcacttg gcgctacaca agtggcctct ggcctcgcac acattccaca tccaccggta
     5701 ggcgccaacc ggctccgttc tttggtggcc ccttcgcgcc accttctact cctcccctag
     5761 tcaggaagtt cccccccgcc ccgcagctcg cgtcgtgcag gacgtgacaa atggaagtag
     5821 cacgtctcac tagtctcgtg cagatggaca gcaccgctga gcaatggaag cgggtaggcc
     5881 tttggggcag cggccaatag cagctttgct ccttcgcttt ctgggctcag aggctgggaa
     5941 ggggtgggtc cgggggcggg ctcaggggcg ggctcagggg cggggcgggc gcccgaaggt
     6001 cctccggagg cccggcattc tgcacgcttc aaaagcgcac gtctgccgcg ctgttctcct
     6061 cttcctcatc tccgggcctt tcgacctgca gcccaagctt accatgaccg agtacaagcc
     6121 cacggtgcgc ctcgccaccc gcgacgacgt ccccagggcc gtacgcaccc tcgccgccgc
     6181 gttcgccgac taccccgcca cgcgccacac cgtcgatccg gaccgccaca tcgagcgggt
     6241 caccgagctg caagaactct tcctcacgcg cgtcgggctc gacatcggca aggtgtgggt
     6301 cgcggacgac ggcgccgcgg tggcggtctg gaccacgccg gagagcgtcg aagcgggggc
     6361 ggtgttcgcc gagatcggcc cgcgcatggc cgagttgagc ggttcccggc tggccgcgca
     6421 gcaacagatg gaaggcctcc tggcgccgca ccggcccaag gagcccgcgt ggttcctggc
     6481 caccgtcggc gtctcgcccg accaccaggg caagggtctg ggcagcgccg tcgtgctccc
     6541 cggagtggag gcggccgagc gcgccggggt gcccgccttc ctggagacct ccgcgccccg
     6601 caacctcccc ttctacgagc ggctcggctt caccgtcacc gccgacgtcg aggtgcccga
     6661 aggaccgcgc acctggtgca tgacccgcaa gcccggtgcc tgacgcccgc cccacgaccc
     6721 gcagcgcccg accgaaagga gcgcacgacc ccatgcatcg ataaaataaa agattttatt
     6781 tagtctccag aaaaaggggg gaatgaaaga ccccacctgt aggtttggca agctagctta
     6841 agtaacgcca ttttgcaagg catggaaaat acataactga gaatagagaa gttcagatca
     6901 aggttaggaa cagagagaca gcagaatatg ggccaaacag gatatctgtg gtaagcagtt
     6961 cctgccccgg ctcagggcca agaacagatg gtccccagat gcggtcccgc cctcagcagt
     7021 ttctagagaa ccatcagatg tttccagggt gccccaagga cctgaaatga ccctgtgcct
     7081 tatttgaact aaccaatcag ttcgcttctc gcttctgttc gcgcgcttct gctccccgag
     7141 ctcaataaaa gagcccacaa cccctcactc ggcgcgccag tcctccgata gactgcgtcg
     7201 cccgggtacc cgtgtatcca ataaaccctc ttgcagttgc atccgacttg tggtctcgct
     7261 gttccttggg agggtctcct ctgagtgatt gactacccgt cagcgggggt ctttcatggg
     7321 taacagtttc ttgaagttgg agaacaacat tctgagggta ggagtcgaat attaagtaat
     7381 cctgactcaa ttagccactg ttttgaatcc acatactcca atactcctga aatagttcat
     7441 tatggacagc gcagaaagag ctggggagaa ttgtgaaatt gttatccgct cacaattcca
     7501 cacaacatac gagccggaag cataaagtgt aaagcctggg gtgcctaatg agtgagctaa
     7561 ctcacattaa ttgcgttgcg ctcactgccc gctttccagt cgggaaacct gtcgtgccag
     7621 ctgcattaat gaatcggcca acgcgcgggg agaggcggtt tgcgtattgg gcgctcttcc
     7681 gcttcctcgc tcactgactc gctgcgctcg gtcgttcggc tgcggcgagc ggtatcagct
     7741 cactcaaagg cggtaatacg gttatccaca gaatcagggg ataacgcagg aaagaacatg
     7801 tgagcaaaag gccagcaaaa ggccaggaac cgtaaaaagg ccgcgttgct ggcgtttttc
     7861 cataggctcc gcccccctga cgagcatcac aaaaatcgac gctcaagtca gaggtggcga
     7921 aacccgacag gactataaag ataccaggcg tttccccttg gaagctccct cgtgcgctct
     7981 cctgttccga ccctgccgct taccggatac ctgtccgcct ttctcccttc gggaagcgtg
     8041 gcgctttctc atagctcacg ctgtaggtat ctcagttcgg tgtaggtcgt tcgctccaag
     8101 ctgggctgtg tgcacgaacc ccccgttcag cccgaccgct gcgccttatc cggtaactat
     8161 cgtcttgagt ccaacccggt aagacacgac ttatcgccac tggcagcagc cactggtaac
     8221 aggattagca gagcgaggta tgtaggcggt gctacagagt tcttgaagtg gtggcctaac
     8281 tacggctaca ctagaagaac agtatttggt atctgcgctc tgctgaagcc agttaccttc
     8341 ggaaaaagag ttggtagctc ttgatccggc aaacaaacca ccgctggtag cggtggtttt
     8401 tttgtttgca agcagcagat tacgcgcaga aaaaaaggat ctcaagaaga tcctttgatc
     8461 ttttctacgg ggtctgacgc tcagtggaac gaaaactcac gttaagggat tttggtcatg
     8521 agattatcaa aaaggatctt cacctagatc cttttaaatt aaaaatgaag ttttaaatca
     8581 atctaaagta tatatgagta aacttggtct gacagttacc aatgcttaat cagtgaggca
     8641 cctatctcag cgatctgtct atttcgttca tccatagttg cctgactccc cgtcgtgtag
     8701 ataactacga tacgggaggg cttaccatct ggccccagtg ctgcaatgat accgcgagac
     8761 ccacgctcac cggctccaga tttatcagca ataaaccagc cagccggaag ggccgagcgc
     8821 agaagtggtc ctgcaacttt atccgcctcc atccagtcta ttaattgttg ccgggaagct
     8881 agagtaagta gttcgccagt taatagtttg cgcaacgttg ttgccattgc tacaggcatc
     8941 gtggtgtcac gctcgtcgtt tggtatggct tcattcagct ccggttccca acgatcaagg
     9001 cgagttacat gatcccccat gttgtgcaaa aaagcggtta gctccttcgg tcctccgatc
     9061 gttgtcagaa gtaagttggc cgcagtgtta tcactcatgg ttatggcagc actgcataat
     9121 tctcttactg tcatgccatc cgtaagatgc ttttctgtga ctggtgagta ctcaaccaag
     9181 tcattctgag aatagtgtat gcggcgaccg agttgctctt gcccggcgtc aatacgggat
     9241 aataccgcgc cacatagcag aactttaaaa gtgctcatca ttggaaaacg ttcttcgggg
     9301 cgaaaactct caaggatctt accgctgttg agatccagtt cgatgtaacc cactcgtgca
     9361 cccaactgat cttcagcatc ttttactttc accagcgttt ctgggtgagc aaaaacagga
     9421 aggcaaaatg ccgcaaaaaa gggaataagg gcgacacgga aatgttgaat actcatactc
     9481 ttcctttttc aatattattg aagcatttat cagggttatt gtctcatgag cggatacata
     9541 tttgaatgta tttagaaaaa taaacaaata ggggttccgc gcacatttcc ccgaaaagtg
     9601 ccacctgacg tctaagaaac cattattatc atgacattaa cctataaaaa taggcgtatc
     9661 acgaggccct ttcgtctcgc gcgtttcggt gatgacggtg aaaacctctg acacatgcag
     9721 ctcccggaga cggtcacagc ttgtctgtaa gcggatgccg ggagcagaca agcccgtcag
     9781 ggcgcgtcag cgggtgttgg cgggtgtcgg ggctggctta actatgcggc atcagagcag
     9841 attgtactga gagtgcacca tatgcggtgt gaaataccgc acagatgcgt aaggagaaaa
     9901 taccgcatca ggcgccattc gccattcagg ctgcgcaact gttgggaagg gcgatcggtg
     9961 cgggcctctt cgctattacg ccagctggcg aaagggggat gtgctgcaag gcgattaagt
    10021 tgggtaacgc cagggttttc ccagtcacga cgttgtaaaa cgacggcgca aggaatggtg
    10081 catgcaagga gatggcgccc aacagtcccc cggccacggg gcctgccacc atacccacgc
    10141 cgaaacaagc gctcatgagc ccgaagtggc gagcccgatc ttccccatcg gtgatgtcgg
    10201 cgatataggc gccagcaacc gcacctgtgg cgccggtgat gccggccacg atgcgtccgg
    10261 cgtagaggcg attagtccaa tttgttaaag acaggatatc agtggtccag gctctagttt
    10321 tgactcaaca atatcaccag ctgaagccta tagagtacga gccatagata aaataaaaga
    10381 ttttatttag tctccagaaa aagggggg
//
