[The description below was written by a language model from this plasmid's Addgene catalogue record and the feature table of its GenBank file.]
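Description:
p6622 MSCV-P C HA GLTSCR is a gammaretroviral mammalian expression plasmid built on the MSCV-P C-FlagHA Gateway destination backbone. It carries the human GLTSCR1 coding sequence (current gene symbol BICRA). The full construct is about 10.4 kb. It is propagated in E. coli through a high-copy ColE1/pUC-type origin and selected with ampicillin via the beta-lactamase gene.

The proviral cassette is bounded by 5' and 3' long terminal repeats from murine embryonic stem cell virus. Behind the 5' LTR lie the Psi packaging signal and a truncated gag segment lacking its start codon. Together these allow the genomic transcript to be packaged into particles when the viral proteins are supplied in trans by a packaging system. The 5' LTR also acts as the promoter for the insert. GLTSCR1 sits between attB1 and attB2 sites, which are the scars of Gateway recombination, and the insert itself is not annotated as a feature in the sequence record. An HA epitope tag is annotated just downstream of attB2, consistent with the C-terminal HA fusion listed in the catalogue. Although the backbone name mentions Flag, no Flag feature is annotated. A short T7 promoter lies upstream of attB1. Downstream of the tag, a mouse PGK promoter drives puromycin N-acetyltransferase, so transduced cells can be selected with puromycin.

The depositor notes that the GLTSCR1 sequence is considered partial. The plasmid comes from a proteomic study of interactions between host cell proteins and papillomavirus E7 oncoproteins. Its design suits stable expression of an HA-tagged protein for detection or affinity purification.
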