Addgene plasmid #34902: p6622 MSCV-P C HA GLTSCR
Depositing lab: Peter Howley. Depositing organization: Harvard Medical School. Publication: Systematic identification of interactions between host cell proteins and E7 oncoproteins from diverse human papillomaviruses. White EA, Sowa ME, Tan MJ, Jeudy S, Hayes SD, Santha S, Munger K, Harper JW, Howley PM. Proc Natl Acad Sci U S A. 2012 Jan 9. 10.1073/pnas.1116776109 PubMed 22232672.
Backbone
  Vector backbone: MSCV-P C-FlagHA
  Backbone size w/o insert (bp): 8700
  Vector type: Mammalian Expression, Retroviral
  Selectable markers: Puromycin
Growth in bacteria
  Bacterial resistance: Ampicillin, 100 μg/mL
  Growth temperature: 37°C
  Growth strain: DH5alpha
  Copy number: Unknown
Gene/Insert
  Gene/Insert name: GLTSCR1
  Species: H. sapiens (human)
  Entrez Gene: BICRA (a.k.a. GLTSCR1)
  Promoter: MSCV LTR
  Tag / fusion protein: HA (C terminal on backbone)
  Cloning method: Gateway Cloning
  Sequencing primers: 5′ 5' CTACATCGTGACCTGGGAAGC 3'
Terms and licenses: Academic/Nonprofit Terms; Industry Terms: Not Available to Industry
Depositor comments: The GLTSCR sequence matches GenBank: AAI56273.1 and is considered a partial sequence.
How to cite: p6622 MSCV-P C HA GLTSCR was a gift from Peter Howley (Addgene plasmid # 34902 ; http://n2t.net/addgene:34902 ; RRID:Addgene_34902)
