>Addgene plasmid #34902 | p6622 MSCV-P C HA GLTSCR | addgene partial sequence | sequence record 44356 | MSCV-LTR-5 5'-CTACATCGTGACCTGGGAAGC-3'
TAGCCCTTTGTAACCCTAAGCCTCCGCCTCCTCTTCCTCCATCCGCCCCGTCTCTCNCCCTTGAACCTCC
TCGTTCGACCCCGCCTCGATCCTCCCTTTATCCAGCCCTCACTCCTTCTCTAGGCGCCGGAATTAGATCT
AATACGACTCACTATAGGGAGACCCAAGCTGGCTAGTTAAGCTATCAACAAGTTTGTACAAAAAAGCAGA
AGGGCCGTCAAGGCCCACCATGGCGCTCAACACGCCCACCTCCCAGCTCCTGGCCAAGCAGGTGCCCGTC
AGCGGCTACCTGGCCTCGGCGGCTGGCCCCTCGGAGCCCGTGACGCTGGCGTCGGCCGGTGTCTCGCCAC
AGGGGGCTGGCCTGGTCATCCAGAAGAACCTCTCGGCCGCTGTGGCCACCACGCTCAATGGGAACTCTGT
GTTCGGAGGCGCGGGGGCCGCCTCGGCTCCCACCGGGACGCCCTCGGGACAGCCGCTGGCGGTGGCCCCA
GGCCTCGGCTCGTCGCCACTGGTCCCGGCGCCCAACGTGATCCTGCATCGCACACCCACGCCCATCCAGC
CCAAGCCCGCGGGGGTGCTGCCGCCCAAGCTCTACCAGCTGACGCCCAAGCCGTTTGCGCCCGCGGGCGC
CACGCTCACCATCCAGGGCGAGCCGGGGGCGCTCCCGCAGCAGCCCAAGGCCCCGCAGAACCTGACGTTC
ATGGCGGCGGGGAAGGCGGGCCAGAACGTGGTGCTGTCGGGCTTCCCCGCGCCTGCGCTGCAAGCGAACG
TCTTCAAGCAGCCACC
