>Addgene plasmid #34902 | p6622 MSCV-P C HA GLTSCR | addgene partial sequence | sequence record 45423 | hGLTSCR1-F 5'-ATCGACAGCATCCTGAACCT-3'
ACGCTCACCATCCAGGGCGAGCCGGGGGCGCTCCCGCAGCAGCCCAAGGCCCCGCAGAACCTGACGTTCA
TGGCGGCGGGGAAGGCGGGCCAGAACGTGGTGCTGTCGGGCTTCCCCGCGCCTGCGCTGCAAGCGAACGT
CTTCAAGCAGCCACCGGCCACCACCACCGGAGCGGCCCCGCCGCAGCCCCCCGGGGCCCTGAGCAAACCC
ATGAGCGTCCACCTCCTGAACCAAGGCAGCAGCATCGTCATCCCCGCCCAGCACATGCTGCCGGGCCAGA
ACCAGTTCCTACTGCCTGGCGCCCCGGCGGTCCAGCTCCCGCAGCAGCTCTCAGCCCTGCCGGCCAACGT
GGGCGGGCAGATCCTGGCGGCCGCTGCCCCCCACACAGGTGGACAGCTCATCGCGAACCCCATCCTCACA
AACCAGAACCTGGCGGGCCCACTGAGCCTGGGCCCCGTGTTGGCCCCCCACTCCGGGGCCCACAGCGCGC
ACATCCTCTCCGCCGCTCCCATCCAGGTGGGCCAGCCTGCGCTCTTCCAGATGCCCGTGTCGCTGGCGGC
GGGCAGCCTGCCCACGCAGAGCCAGCCAGCGCCCGCCGGGCCGGCCGCCACCACTGTCCTCCAGGGGGTC
ACCCTGCCCCCCAGCGCCGTGGCCATGCTCAACACCCCCGACGGCCTGGTGCAGCCGGCCACCCCTGCCG
CTGCCACCGGGGAGGCCGCGCCTGTCCTCACGGTGCAGCCT
