>Addgene plasmid #34902 | p6622 MSCV-P C HA GLTSCR | addgene partial sequence | sequence record 49789 | hGLTSCR1-F3 5'-ACGAGCTGTACCAGCGTATG-3'
GCGCAAGTCCGAGTCGCCCGACGTGGACCAGGCCAGCTTCTCCAGCGACAGCCCGCAGGATGACACGCTC
ACCGAGCACCTGCAGAGCGCCATCGACAGCATCCTGAACCTGCAGCAGGCCCCCGGCCGGACGCCCGCGC
CCTCGTACCCCCACGCTGCCTCGGCCGGCACCCCCGCATCCCCGCCGCCCCTGCACAGGCCCGAGGCCTA
CCCACCCTCCAGTCACAACGGTGGCCTCGGCGCCAGGACGTTGACCAGATCAGGCCTCATGGGCCCAGCT
TTCTTGTACAAAGTGGTTGATCTAGAGGGCCCGCGGTTCGAACTCGAGTCGGCCGCTGGAGGATACCCCT
ACGACGTGCCCGACTACGCCTAGAATTCTACCGGGTAGGGGAGGCGCTTTTCCCAAGGCAGTCTGGAGCA
TGCGCTTTAGCAGCCCCGCTGGGCACTTGGCGCTACACAAGTGGCCTCTGGCCTCGCACACATTCCACAT
CCACCGGTAGGCGCCAACCGGCTCCGTTCTTTGGTGGCCCCTTCGCGCCACCTTCTACTCCTCCCCTAGT
CAGGAAGTTCCCCCCCGCCCCGCAGCTCGCGTCGTGCAGGACGTGACAAATGGAAGTAGCATGTCTCACT
AGTCTCGTGCAGATGGACAGCACCGCTGAGCAATTGGAAGCGGGTAGGCCTTTGGGGCAGCGGCCAATAG
CAGCTTTGCTCCTTCGCTTTCTGGGCTCAGAGGCT
